>Addgene plasmid #34518 | KHBD00410 | depositor partial sequence | sequence record 41085 | KHBD00410 sequence 3753 bps
ATGCGAAAACTATTCGAGGTGCACTTGAACGCCCTGCCCAACAGTAGCGAGATTCGTCAGAAGCTCAGCA
GTCAGGGAGCTACGAATATTGGCTCCCTGCTGCATAGGACGAACTTTCTAATCAACACGCCTCGTGGAAA
CCCCAACTATCGCATCAAAAACTTCTCCTTGATGGACTTTCGCAAGGAGAAGTTCAATTTGCTGGACGAA
CAGCACCGATTGCGGGGAATCGCCTCCACGACCGATGTGCCCGGAGGAGCACCTGCTGAGGGCAACAAAC
CGATAATCGAAGAATACAAACTTGACACAGACGTAAAGCCTACGCTTCTAAAATTTCAAAAGAGGCTGCT
GCTGCAGTCAGATAAAGATTTCGAACTCCAATCCCTGGGCTGCTATATCTGCCAGGAGAACTTCGAGAAA
ATTGAGAAGTATGAGGAGCATGTGGAGTACCATGGCGACGAGTCTGATTTTCAGTCCCTCAAAAAGATGA
AGAAATATCCAACGCCCATTGTGTCCCTGTCCTATCAGACCTGCGTGGACAGCCACTACTTTGGATTCAC
CTTAAAGACCTTCCGCAAGGATCTGGTGGTGGACAAGTTCATCATAGTGCAGTTACGACAGTTTTACTAC
GTGTATGGTGCACAAATGCCTCTGCCGGTGAATGGGAGCGGTGAACTTGTGTTCTTCGTGGACTCTCACG
TCTTCATGATCCTTCGGGAGCAGCCCATCGTTATCGGGTTCACCATTCAGGGAGAGAAATATGTGGAGCA
GCATCACTTCATGCGCACGGAGGCATTGCCCAAGGCTAGCTTCAACATCAATCCCTACCGGCTGTCTAGC
AAGGAGACCTTCAAGAGCAAGGGTCTTCCGCCAGCCAATCCACCCATTCAGGTGTTGAGTGCTCTAAAGC
ACGAGGATGCCCAGATGTGTTTGGCTAGCTTTGATAATCAATATCAGAACTACTGCGAGCGGGGCAGAGA
GATTACCCAGGAAAATCTGACCGGGACACTGCGCACATTGCTCCAGGTGGAGGACATCGAACGATTGCAG
CATTATCTCTCGCTCAAACAATCAGAAATGGAGCTGCATCAGTTCGGGCGGGAGCTTTCCGTGAAAATGC
AAATGGGTACCACCAGTATGAGCGTGGAGGATATCTTATCGCCTGGCGACGATGTGCTAATCATAAACGA
GAAGGGCAACCCGAAATCGGCTGTACGCAAGATGTTGGAAAACAACAACAACGTGCTCGAGTTGGCACTC
AAGGATTTTGACTCCATCTTGCGGTGGGCTCGCAATGTTGACGGAATGGTCGGATCTCTGGACAAGCAGC
CACGAGTCTACTTCGCCCGCATCCTTGGCGTCTCAACGCAGCGGGTTAACATTACTTGTGAACGCCAGTT
ACCGGACAACACCACCTACACCCTGATCTTCCGTCCATTGCGAGCAGTGATGCGTTATCAGTACCGAGCA
CTTCAGCAGCTGTCGTTCACCAGGCACAGTGATGTTCAGCGGATCCTGTTTCCCGGTGAAATTCCCAATA
CACCTTTGGCCAGTGGAGTACTTCAGCTAAACAACAAGTTAATTTCGACCAATCCGGAGCAAATGCAAGC
GGTTCGACAGATAGCGTTGAGCCCACGTCTAAAAGCTCCCTACATCGTGTTCGGACCACCGGGAACGGGT
AAGACCTCGACCATCGTCGAGGCCATCTACCAATTGTACATAAATCGACCCGAAACGCACATCCTAGTGC
TGGCTGGCTCAAATACGGCTTGTGACGAGGTGGCACTGCGACTTTTAAGGGCAATCGCCAAAGCACCACA
GAGCCAGCCACGACCGCTAACCCGTATCTTTAGCGCCAATTGCGATCGGCGCATTGACAATATCGACGAT
TTGCTTCTGGAGTACTCGAACATGTACACTGTGCACTTTTATCCGGCCGTGCAAGCGGTGCACCAATATC
GGATCGTGATTTGCACACTCAGTTTAGCTGGAAAGCTGTCTACCGGTGGCTTCGCCGCGAACAATGTGTA
TACGCATGTGTTTGTGGACGAAGCAGCCGCTTCCACGGAGGCGGAGGTTTTGATGGGCATCACCTGCACC
CTATCGCCGACGTTGAATTTGATTCTATCCGGCGACCACAAACAACTGGGACCAGTGCTCCAATCGCAGA
GGGCGAACGAATGGGGTCTTGGACTGACCCTCTTCGAGCGACTGCTGCAGAGGAAGTGCTACCAAGTGGA
AGAGGATGGCAGCTATAACGCATCGGTGCAGACGCGACTCATCCGCAATTTTCGTTCACATCCGGAGATA
GTATCGCTCTACAACAATATGTACTACGAGGGACATCTTCGGACTGAGGCACCCATGGAAATTGTTTGTC
GCTTCCACAACTGGTTTTACCTGCCCAATGCGACTTTTCCCATCATGTTTCATTCCGTTTTTGGCACAAC
GATGAACACGAAGAGCTCTGTGAGCCTGTGCAATAATAAAGAGATTGATGTTGTCATGGATTACGTGAAG
GATCTGATGTATTTCGGCCTCAATGGCGAGAAGTTATTGCAGACTGATATCGGTATCATATCGCCGTACA
AGAACCAGTACCAACGTATCCAAGAGCAGCTAAACATGCGAAACTGGTCTCAAATAGATTGCGGTTCTGT
CGAATTATTCCAGGGCAAGGAGAAGCATGTGATAATCGTTTCATTTGTGCGCTCCTTTACTCCCAAACTT
GGATTCTTGAACAATGAACGGCGGTTGAACGTTCTGCTTTCGCGGCCGATTTCGCTGCTTATTCTCATCG
GAAATCCACGAACTCTAAGCCAAAACAGTGACTTCCAACATATTATCGAAATGTGCCGCAATCGTAAGAC
CTTGGTTGGGGAGCAATACCTTAACGAAGATTTTATTACGAATAAAAAGACTGGGGCAAACAACGTCAAT
AAAGGAGGAGCAGCTGGGGATCAGCCTGCATCCGGGCTAAGGCAACCGCTCAAGCGAAAGAACCATGCAA
AGAATCCAGTCCAGGACGCCAAGATCTTCTACAGCAAGAATGAGCTGCTTAACCTCGGGAATGAGTGTCA
GCGGAAAAAATCTGAGCTCGAAACCATATTCGACGAGTTGCCGAAGGTTCCAAGGTCTGTGGACCACGAT
TTGGATGAAGTTCGTTCGATAGAGGCCCAACTGAAAGATTTTCAATTGGAAACCAAACAGGACGCCGCAG
GAACATCGATTTTAGTTACTAATGCTCCAGTTACTAATGCTGCTGCGCCATCAGTAATACCAAGAGCAGG
ATTGATGAAGCAGGAGACGCCCGCTTTGCATTCTTCGTCTGTATCTAGACCAGCAATACGAAAGCCAACT
GTTTCAGCAGCAACTCCAGTGGCAAAATCACGATCTCCAATGCCGGAAATCCCTTCATCTTCCAAGCACC
CGATTTCGATGTCCTCAAATCCGCTCTCCACTAACACGGAGCGCTGTGTTAACGGAGTGCTCTGTGGCAT
CGAAGCCGTCCCGCCTTCGGAGAATAAGACAACCAGGTCTTCGGCTTACAATCACATTCCCAGTGGCAAT
TTTCGTTTCGAGAACGTGCGTCCCACGCCCGAAGAGGTTCGACGCTTCAATGGTGCCAATGATCAACGTC
GTGCTCGACCATTTCGCGAGCCCCACGGAAACTGGTCGAATTTCGGTTGGTCACCGCCACCACGCGATCC
AACGCCTCCACGAAGGAACAAAAAATTCAACTGTATCATTTCA
