>Addgene plasmid #34518 | KHBD00410 | addgene partial sequence | sequence record 42389 | M13-Rev 5'-CAGGAAACAGCTATGACC-3'
TATTTTGACTGATAGTGACCTGTTCGTTGCAACAAATTGATAAGCAATGCTTTCTTATAATGCCAACTTT
GTACAAGAAAGTTGGCAATGAAATGATACAGTTGAATTTTTTGTTCCTTCGTGGAGGCGTTGGATCGCGT
GGTGGCGGTGACCAACCGAAATTCGACCAGTTTCCGTGGGGCTCGCGAAATGGTCGAGCACGACGTTGAT
CATTGGCACCATTGAAGCGTCGAACCTCTTCGGGCGTGGGACGCACGTTCTCGAAACGAAAATTGCCACT
GGGAATGTGATTGTAAGCCGAAGACCTGGTTGTCTTATTCTCCGAAGGCGGGACGGCTTCGATGCCACAG
AGCACTCCGTTAACACAGCGCTCCGTGTTAGTGGAGAGCGGATTTGAGGACATCGAAATCGGGTGCTTGG
AAGATGAAGGGATTTCCGGCATTGGAGATCGTGATTTTGCCACTGGAGTTGCTGCTGAAACAGTTGGCTT
TCGTATTGCTGGTCTAGATACAGACGAAGAATGCAAAGCGGGCGTCTCCTGCTTCATCAATCCTGCTCTT
GGTATTACTGATGGCGCAGCAGCATTAGTAACTGGAGCATTAGTAACTAAAATCGATGTTCCTGCGGCGT
CCTGTTTGGTTTCCAATTGAAAATCTTTCAGTTGGGCCTCTATCGAACGAACTTCATCCAAATCGTGGTC
CACAGACCTTGGAACCTTCGGCAACTCGTCGAATATGGTTTCGAGCTCAG
