[The description below was written by a language model from this plasmid's Addgene catalogue record.]
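Description:
KHBD00410 is a Gateway entry-type clone built on the Invitrogen pDONR221 backbone, carrying the Drosophila melanogaster gene CG6701 (FBgn0033889) as an insert of about 3.75 kb in a backbone of roughly 2.5 kb. The catalogue classes it as a Gateway donor vector, and the insert was introduced by Gateway cloning. In general, recombining an attB-flanked fragment into a pDONR vector displaces the negative-selection cassette and leaves the insert flanked by attL sites, though no feature table is provided here to confirm the specific elements present. The plasmid is maintained in E. coli as a high-copy replicon under kanamycin selection, and M13 forward and reverse primer sites flank the insert for sequence verification.

The vector is a shuttle for the coding sequence rather than an expression construct: the record lists no promoter, tag or reporter, and pDONR221 is not designed to drive expression of its insert. The depositor notes that the ORFs in this collection were cloned open-ended, without a stop codon. This allows the CG6701 coding sequence to be moved by LR recombination into destination vectors that add C-terminal fusion partners as well as N-terminal ones, with the choice of promoter, host and tag set by the destination vector.

The clone belongs to a collection associated with work on automated protein–DNA interaction screening of Drosophila regulatory elements. This suggests its intended use is as a source clone for generating fusion constructs of fly proteins for such screens, although the record does not state which destination vectors or assay formats were used for this particular ORF.
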