Addgene plasmid #34518: KHBD00410
Depositing lab: Bart Deplancke. Depositing organization: Swiss Federal Institute of Technology (EPFL). Publication: Automated protein-DNA interaction screening of Drosophila regulatory elements. Korneel Hens, Jean-Daniel Feuz, Alina Isakova, Antonina Lagovitina, Andreas Massouras, Julien Bryois, Patrick Callaerts, Susan E. Celniker, Bart Deplancke. Nat Methods. 2011 Oct 30;8(12):1065-70. 10.1038/nmeth.1763 PubMed 22037703.
Backbone
  Vector backbone: pDONR221
  Backbone manufacturer: Invitrogen
  Backbone size w/o insert (bp): 2536
  Vector type: Gateway Donor Vector
Growth in bacteria
  Bacterial resistance: Kanamycin, 50 μg/mL
  Growth temperature: 37°C
  Growth strain: DH5alpha
  Copy number: High Copy
Gene/Insert
  Gene/Insert name: CG6701 (alt names: FBgn0033889; CG6701)
  Species: D. melanogaster (fly)
  Insert size (bp): 3753
  Entrez Gene: CG6701 (a.k.a. Dmel_CG6701, Dmel\CG6701, EP(2)2054, EP2054)
  Cloning method: Gateway Cloning
  Sequencing primers: 5′ M13F; 3′ M13R
Terms and licenses: Academic/Nonprofit Terms; Industry Terms: Not Available to Industry
Depositor comments: Please note that the ORFs in this collection were cloned open-ended (without a stop codon).
How to cite: KHBD00410 was a gift from Bart Deplancke (Addgene plasmid # 34518 ; http://n2t.net/addgene:34518 ; RRID:Addgene_34518)
